>Addgene plasmid #101351 | pSC101 NL4-3 envFS Δrev ΔRRE RTEm26CTE | depositor full sequence | sequence record 191207 | pSC101 NL4-3 envFS Δrev ΔRRE RTEm26CTE sequence 13660 bps
CCAGGCATCAAATAAAACGAAAGGCTCAGTCGAAAGACTGGGCCTTTCGTTTTATCTGTTGTTTGTCGGT
GAACGCTCTCGCGCGCACGCGTTTAATTAATGGAAGGGCTAATTTGGTCCCAAAAAAGACAAGAGATCCT
TGATCTGTGGATCTACCACACACAAGGCTACTTCCCTGATTGGCAGAACTACACACCAGGGCCAGGGATC
AGATATCCACTGACCTTTGGATGGTGCTTCAAGTTAGTACCAGTTGAACCAGAGCAAGTAGAAGAGGCCA
AATAAGGAGAGAAGAACAGCTTGTTACACCCTATGAGCCAGCATGGGATGGAGGACCCGGAGGGAGAAGT
ATTAGTGTGGAAGTTTGACAGCCTCCTAGCATTTCGTCACATGGCCCGAGAGCTGCATCCGGAGTACTAC
AAAGACTGCTGACATCGAGCTTTCTACAAGGGACTTTCCGCTGGGGACTTTCCAGGGAGGTGTGGCCTGG
GCGGGACTGGGGAGTGGCGAGCCCTCAGATGCTACATATAAGCAGCTGCTTTTTGCCTGTACTGGGTCTC
TCTGGTTAGACCAGATCTGAGCCTGGGAGCTCTCTGGCTAACTAGGGAACCCACTGCTTAAGCCTCAATA
AAGCTTGCCTTGAGTGCTCAAAGTAGTGTGTGCCCGTCTGTTGTGTGACTCTGGTAACTAGAGATCCCTC
AGACCCTTTTAGTCAGTGTGGAAAATCTCTAGCAGTGGCGCCCGAACAGGGACTTGAAAGCGAAAGTAAA
GCCAGAGGAGATCTCTCGACGCAGGACTCGGCTTGCTGAAGCGCGCACGGCAAGAGGCGAGGGGCGGCGA
CTGGTGAGTACGCCAAAAATTTTGACTAGCGGAGGCTAGAAGGAGAGAGATGGGTGCGAGAGCGTCGGTA
TTAAGCGGGGGAGAATTAGATAAATGGGAAAAAATTCGGTTAAGGCCAGGGGGAAAGAAACAATATAAAC
TAAAACATATAGTATGGGCAAGCAGGGAGCTAGAACGATTCGCAGTTAATCCTGGCCTTTTAGAGACATC
AGAAGGCTGTAGACAAATACTGGGACAGCTACAACCATCCCTTCAGACAGGATCAGAAGAACTTAGATCA
TTATATAATACAATAGCAGTCCTCTATTGTGTGCATCAAAGGATAGATGTAAAAGACACCAAGGAAGCCT
TAGATAAGATAGAGGAAGAGCAAAACAAAAGTAAGAAAAAGGCACAGCAAGCAGCAGCTGACACAGGAAA
CAACAGCCAGGTCAGCCAAAATTAC
[693 nt withheld, positions 1286-1978]
GCTGAAGCAATGAGCCAAGTAACAAATCCAGCTACCATAATGATACAGAAAGGCAATTTTAGGAACCAAA
GAAAGACTGTTAAGTGTTTCAATTGTGGCAAAGAAGGGCACATAGCCAAAAATTGCAGGGCCCCTAGGAA
AAAGGGCTGTTGGAAATGTGGAAAGGAAGGACACCAAATGAAAGATTGTACTGAGAGACAGGCTAATTTT
TTAGGGAAGATCTGGCCTTCCCACAAGGGAAGGCCAGGGAATTTTCTTCAGAGCAGACCAGAGCCAACAG
CCCCACCAGAAGAGAGCTTCAGGTTTGGGGAAGAGACAACAACTCCCTCTCAGAAGCAGGAGCCGATAGA
CAAGGAACTGTATCCTTTAGCTTCCCTCAGATCACTCTTTGGCAGCGACCCCTCGTCACAATAAAGATAG
GGGGGCAATTAAAGGAAGCTCTATTAGATACAGGAGCAGATGATACAGTATTAGAAGAAATGAATTTGCC
AGGAAGATGGAAACCAAAAATGATAGGGGGAATTGGAGGTTTTATCAAAGTAGGACAGTATGATCAGATA
CTCATAGAAATCTGCGGACATAAAGCTATAGGTACAGTATTAGTAGGACCTACACCTGTCAACATAATTG
GAAGAAATCTGTTGACTCAGATTGGCTGCACTTTAAATTTTCCCATTAGTCCTATTGAGACTGTACCAGT
AAAATTAAAGCCAGGAATGGATGGCCCAAAAGTTAAACAATGGCCATTGACAGAAGAAAAAATAAAAGCA
TTAGTAGAAATTTGTACAGAAATGGAAAAGGAAGGAAAAATTTCAAAAATTGGGCCTGAAAATCCATACA
ATACTCCAGTATTTGCCATAAAGAAAAAAGACAGTACTAAATGGAGAAAATTAGTAGATTTCAGAGAACT
TAATAAGAGAACTCAAGATTTCTGGGAAGTTCAATTAGGAATACCACATCCTGCAGGGTTAAAACAGAAA
AAATCAGTAACAGTACTGGATGTGGGCGATGCATATTTTTCAGTTCCCTTAGATAAAGACTTCAGGAAGT
ATACTGCATTTACCATACCTAGTATAAACAATGAGACACCAGGGATTAGATATCAGTACAATGTGCTTCC
ACAGGGATGGAAAGGATCACCAGCAATATTCCAGTGTAGCATGACAAAAATCTTAGAGCCTTTTAGAAAA
CAAAATCCAGACATAGTCATCTATCAATACATGGATGATTTGTATGTAGGATCTGACTTAGAAATAGGGC
AGCATAGAACAAAAATAGAGGAACTGAGACAACATCTGTTGAGGTGGGGATTTACCACACCAGACAAAAA
ACATCAGAAAGAACCTCCATTCCTTTGGATGGGTTATGAACTCCATCCTGATAAATGGACAGTACAGCCT
ATAGTGCTGCCAGAAAAGGACAGCTGGACTGTCAATGACATACAGAAATTAGTGGGAAAATTGAATTGGG
CAAGTCAGATTTATGCAGGGATTAAAGTAAGGCAATTATGTAAACTTCTTAGGGGAACCAAAGCACTAAC
AGAAGTAGTACCACTAACAGAAGAAGCAGAGCTAGAACTGGCAGAAAACAGGGAGATTCTAAAAGAACCG
GTACATGGAGTGTATTATGACCCATCAAAAGACTTAATAGCAGAAATACAGAAGCAGGGGCAAGGCCAAT
GGACATATCAAATTTATCAAGAGCCATTTAAAAATCTGAAAACAGGAAAATATGCAAGAATGAAGGGTGC
CCACACTAATGATGTGAAACAATTAACAGAGGCAGTACAAAAAATAGCCACAGAAAGCATAGTAATATGG
GGAAAGACTCCTAAATTTAAATTACCCATACAAAAGGAAACATGGGAAGCATGGTGGACAGAGTATTGGC
AAGCCACCTGGATTCCTGAGTGGGAGTTTGTCAATACCCCTCCCTTAGTGAAGTTATGGTACCAGTTAGA
GAAAGAACCCATAATAGGAGCAGAAACTTTCTATGTAGATGGGGCAGCCAATAGGGAAACTAAATTAGGA
AAAGCAGGATATGTAACTGACAGAGGAAGACAAAAAGTTGTCCCCCTAACGGACACAACAAATCAGAAGA
CTGAGTTACAAGCAATTCATCTAGCTTTGCAGGATTCGGGATTAGAAGTAAACATAGTGACAGACTCACA
ATATGCATTGGGAATCATTCAAGCACAACCAGATAAGAGTGAATCAGAGTTAGTCAGTCAAATAATAGAG
CAGTTAATAAAAAAGGAAAAAGTCTACCTGGCATGGGTACCAGCACACAAAGGAATTGGAGGAAATGAAC
AAGTAGATGGGTTGGTCAGTGCTGGAATCAGGAAAGTACTATTTTTAGATGGAATAGATAAGGCCCAAGA
AGAACATGAGAAATATCACAGTAATTGGAGAGCAATGGCTAGTGATTTTAACCTACCACCTGTAGTAGCA
AAAGAAATAGTAGCCAGCTGTGATAAATGTCAGCTAAAAGGGGAAGCCATGCATGGACAAGTAGACTGTA
GCCCAGGAATATGGCAGCTAGATTGTACACATTTAGAAGGAAAAGTTATCTTGGTAGCAGTTCATGTAGC
CAGTGGATATATAGAAGCAGAAGTAATTCCAGCAGAGACAGGGCAAGAAACAGCATACTTCCTCTTAAAA
TTAGCAGGAAGATGGCCAGTAAAAACAGTACATACAGACAATGGCAGCAATTTCACCAGTACTACAGTTA
AGGCCGCCTGTTGGTGGGCGGGGATCAAGCAGGAATTTGGCATTCCCTACAATCCCCAAAGTCAAGGAGT
AATAGAATCTATGAATAAAGAATTAAAGAAAATTATAGGACAGGTAAGAGATCAGGCTGAACATCTTAAG
ACAGCAGTACAAATGGCAGTATTCATCCACAATTTTAAAAGAAAAGGGGGGATTGGGGGGTACAGTGCAG
GGGAAAGAATAGTAGACATAATAGCAACAGACATACAAACTAAAGAATTACAAAAACAAATTACAAAAAT
TCAAAATTTTCGGGTTTATTACAGGGACAGCAGAGATCCAGTTTGGAAAGGACCAGCAAAGCTCCTCTGG
AAAGGTGAAGGGGCAGTAGTAATACAAGATAATAGTGACATAAAAGTAGTGCCAAGAAGAAAAGCAAAGA
TCATCAGGGATTATGGAAAACAGATGGCAGGTGATGATTGTGTGGCAAGTAGACAGGATGAGGATTAACA
CATGGAAAAGATTAGTAAAACACCATATGTATATTTCAAGGAAAGCTAAGGACTGGTTTTATAGACATCA
CTATGAAAGTACTAATCCAAAAATAAGTTCAGAAGTACACATCCCACTAGGGGATGCTAAATTAGTAATA
ACAACATATTGGGGTCTGCATACAGGAGAAAGAGACTGGCATTTGGGTCAGGGAGTCTCCATAGAATGGA
GGAAAAAGAGATATAGCACACAAGTAGACCCTGACCTAGCAGACCAACTAATTCATCTGCACTATTTTGA
TTGTTTTTCAGAATCTGCTATAAGAAATACCATATTAGGACGTATAGTTAGTCCTAGGTGTGAATATCAA
GCAGGACATAACAAGGTAGGATCTCTACAGTACTTGGCACTAGCAGCATTAATAAAACCAAAACAGATAA
AGCCACCTTTGCCTAGTGTTAGGAAACTGACAGAGGACAGATGGAACAAGCCCCAGAAGACCAAGGGCCA
CAGAGGGAGCCATACAATGAATGGACACTAGAGCTTTTAGAGGAACTTAAGAGTGAAGCTGTTAGACATT
TTCCTAGGATATGGCTCCATAACTTAGGACAACATATCTATGAAACTTACGGGGATACTTGGGCAGGAGT
GGAAGCCATAATAAGAATTCTGCAACAACTGCTGTTTATCCATTTCAGAATTGGGTGTCGACATAGCAGA
ATAGGCGTTACTCGACAGAGGAGAGCAAGAAATGGAGCCAGTAGATCCTAGACTAGAGCCCTGGAAGCAT
CCAGGAAGTCAGCCTAAAACTGCTTGTACCAATTGCTATTGTAAAAAGTGTTGCTTTCATTGCCAAGTTT
GTTTCATGACAAAAGCCTTAGGCATCTCCTACGGCAGGAAGAAGCGGAGACAGCGACGAAGAGCTCATCA
GAACAGTCAGACTCATCAGGCTTCTCTAAGCAAGCAGTAAGTAGTACATGTAATGCAACCTATAATAGTA
GCAATAGTAGCATTAGTAGTAGCAATAATAATAGCAATAGTTGTGTGGTCCATAGTAATCATAGAATATA
GGAAAATATTAAGACAAAGAAAAATAGACAGGTTAATTGATAGACTAATAGAAAGAGCAGAAGACAGTGG
CAATGAGAGTGAAGGAGAAGTATCAGCACTTGTGGAGATGGGGGTGGAAATGGGGCACCATGCTCCTTGG
GATATTGATGATCTGTAGTGCTACAGAAAAATTGTGGGTCACCGTCTATTATGGGGTACCTGTGTGGAAG
GAAGCAACCACCACTCTATTTTGTGCATCAGATGCTAAAGCATATATGATACAGAGGTACATAATGTTTG
GGCCACACATGCCTGTGTACCCACAGACCCCAACCCACAAGAAGTAGTATTGGTAAATGTGACAGAAAAT
TTTAACATGTGGAAAAATGACATGGTAGAACAGATGCATGAGGATATAATCAGTTTATGGGATCAAAGCC
TAAAGCCATGTGTAAAATTAACCCCACTCTGTGTTAGTTTAAAGTGCACTGATTTGAAGAATGATACTAA
TACCAATAGTAGTAGCGGGAGAATGATAATGGAGAAAGGAGAGATAAAAAACTGCTCTTTCAATATCAGC
ACAAGCATAAGAGATAAGGTGCAGAAAGAATATGCATTCTTTTATAAACTTGATATAGTACCAATAGATA
ATACCAGCTATAGGTTGATAAGTTGTAACACCTCAGTCATTACACAGGCCTGTCCAAAGGTATCCTTTGA
GCCAATTCCCATACATTATTGTGCCCCGGCTGGTTTTGCGATTCTAAAATGTAATAATAAGACGTTCAAT
GGAACAGGACCATGTACAAATGTCAGCACAGTACAATGTACACATGGAATCAGGCCAGTAGTATCAACTC
AACTGCTGTTAAATGGCAGTCTAGCAGAAGAAGATGTAGTAATTAGATCTGCCAATTTCACAGACAATGC
TAAAACCATAATAGTACAGCTGAACACATCTGTAGAAATTAATTGTACAAGACCCAACAACAATACAAGA
AAAAGTATCCGTATCCAGAGGGGACCAGGGAGAGCATTTGTTACAATAGGAAAAATAGGAAATATGAGAC
AAGCACATTGTAACATTAGTAGAGCAAAATGGAATGCCACTTTAAAACAGATAGCTAGCAAATTAAGAGA
ACAATTTGGAAATAATAAAACAATAATCTTTAAGCAATCCTCAGGAGGGGACCCAGAAATTGTAACGCAC
AGTTTTAATTGTGGAGGGGAATTTTTCTACTGTAATTCAACACAACTGTTTAATAGTACTTGGTTTAATA
GTACTTGGAGTACTGAAGGGTCAAATAACACTGAAGGAAGTGACACAATCACACTCCCATGCAGAATAAA
ACAATTTATAAACATGTGGCAGGAAGTAGGAAAAGCAATGTATGCCCCTCCCATCAGTGGACAAATTAGA
TGTTCATCAAATATTACTGGGCTGCTATTAACAAGAGATGGTGGTAATAACAACAATGGGTCCGAGATCT
TCAGACCTGGAGGAGGCGATATGAGGGACAATTGGAGAAGTGAATTATATAAATATAAAGTAGTAAAAAT
TGAACCATTAGGAGTAGCACCCACCAAGGCAAAGAGAAGAGTGGTGCAGAGAGAAAAAAGAGCAGTGGGA
ATAGGAGCTTTGTTCCTTGGGTTCTTGGGAGCAGCAGGAAGCACTATGGGCGCAGCGTCAATGACCCTTA
CCGTGCAAGCTCGCCAGCTGCTGTCTGGTATAGTGCAGCAGCAGAACAACCTCCTCCGCGCAATCGAAGC
CCAGCAGCATCTGTTGCAACTCACAGTCTGGGGCATCAAACAGCTCCAGGCAAGAATCCTTGCCGTTGAG
AGGTATCTGAAAGACCAGCAACTTCTTGGGATTTGGGGTTGCTCTGGAAAACTCATTTGCACCACTGCTG
TGCCTTGGAATGCTAGTTGGAGTAATAAATCTCTGGAACAGATTTGGAATAACATGACCTGGATGGAGTG
GGACAGAGAAATTAACAATTACACAAGCTTAATACACTCCTTAATTGAAGAATCGCAAAACCAGCAAGAA
AAGAATGAACAAGAATTATTGGAATTAGATAAATGGGCAAGTTTGTGGAATTGGTTTAACATAACAAATT
GGCTGTGGTATATAAAATTATTCATAATGATAGTAGGAGGCTTGGTAGGTTTAAGAATAGTTTTTGCTGT
ACTTTCTATAGTGAATAGAGTTAGGCAGGGATATTCACCATTATCGTTTCAGACCCACCTCCCAATCCCG
AGGGGACCCGACAGGCCCGAAGGAATAGAAGAAGAAGGTGGAGAGAGAGACAGAGACAGATCCATTCGAT
TAGTGAACGGATCCTTAGCACTTATCTGGGACGATCTGCGGAGCCTGTGCCTCTTCAGCTACCACCGCTT
GAGAGACTTACTCTTGATTGTAACGAGGATTGTGGAACTTCTGGGACGCAGGGGGTGGGAAGCCCTCAAA
TATTGGTGGAATCTCCTACAGTATTGGAGTCAGGAACTAAAGAATAGTGCTGTTAACTTGCTCAATGCCA
CAGCCATAGCAGTAGCTGAGGGGACAGATAGGGTTATAGAAGTATTACAAGCAGCTTATAGAGCTATTCG
CCACATACCTAGAAGAATAAGACAGGGCTTGGAAAGGATTTTGCTATAAGATGGGTGGCAAGTGGTCAAA
AAGTAGTGTGATTGGATGGCCTGCTGTAAGGGAAAGAATGAGACGAGCTGAGCCAGCAGCAGATGGGGTG
GGAGCAGTATCTCGAGTCCGTGGGGTGCGAGGCTAAGCACTGCACAGAGGATAGCTTGCTGTTGGCATCC
TGTGGAAGGCACGTCTGATTGCATGAAGGTTCAGTGTCCTAGTTCCCTTCCCCCAGGAAAAACGACACGG
GAGCTGGCCAAGACCTCTCTGGGTGATGAGCCTAAGGGATGGTTTTGTGTAGGGCCCCTATGCTTGGCGG
CTGGGGATCAGACCTCTACCTTCACCCATGAGGTATCGATACCGCGGGGATCCTCTAGAGTAGACCACCT
CCCCTGCGAGCTAAGCTGGACAGCCAATGACGGGTAAGAGAGTGACATTTTTCACTAACCTAAGACAGGA
GGGCCGTCAGAGCTACTGCCTAATCCAAAGACGGGTAAAAGTGATAAAAATGTATCACTCCAACCTAAGA
CAGGCGCAGCTTCCGAGGGATTTGGAGCTCCTCGAGACCTAGAAAAACATGGAGCAATCACAAGTAGCAA
TACAGCAGCTAACAATGCTGCTTGTGCCTGGCTAGAAGCACAAGAGGAGGAAGAGGTGGGTTTTCCAGTC
ACACCTCAGGTACCTTTAAGACCAATGACTTACAAGGCAGCTGTAGATCTTAGCCACTTTTTAAAAGAAA
AGGGGGGACTGGAAGGGCTAATTCACTCCCAAAGAAGACAAGATATCCTTGATCTGTGGATCTACCACAC
ACAAGGCTACTTCCCTGATTGGCAGAACTACACACCAGGGCCAGGGGTCAGATATCCACTGACCTTTGGA
TGGTGCTACAAGCTAGTACCAGTTGAGCCAGATAAGGTAGAAGAGGCCAATAAAGGAGAGAACACCAGCT
TGTTACACCCTGTGAGCCTGCATGGAATGGATGACCCTGAGAGAGAAGTGTTAGAGTGGAGGTTTGACAG
CCGCCTAGCATTTCATCACGTGGCCCGAGAGCTGCATCCGGAGTACTTCAAGAACTGCTGACATCGAGCT
TGCTACAAGGGACTTTCCGCTGGGGACTTTCCAGGGAGGCGTGGCCTGGGCGGGACTGGGGAGTGGCGAG
CCCTCAGATGCTGCATATAAGCAGCTGCTTTTTGCCTGTACTGGGTCTCTCTGGTTAGACCAGATCTGAG
CCTGGGAGCTCTCTGGCTAACTAGGGAACCCACTGCTTAAGCCTCAATAAAGCTTGCCTTGAGTGCTTCA
AGTAGTGTGTGCCCGTCTGTTGTGTGACTCTGGTAACTAGAGATCCCTCAGACCCTTTTAGTCAGTGTGG
AAAATCTCTAGCAGGAAACAAATAATAAAAAAGCCGGATTAATAATCTGGCTTTTTATATTCTCTCTCTA
GTATATAAACGCAGAAAGGCCCACCCGAAGGTGAGCCAGTGTGAATCGATTCCTAGGGTACGGGTTTTGC
TGCCCGCAAACGGGCTGTTCTGGTGTTGCTAGTTTGTTATCAGAATCGCAGATCCGGCTTCAGGTTTGCC
GGCTGAAAGCGCTATTTCTTCCAGAATTGCCATGATTTTTTCCCCACGGGAGGCGTCACTGGCTCCCGTG
TTGTCGGCAGCTTTGATTCGATAAGCAGCATCGCCTGTTTCAGGCTGTCTATGTGTGACTGTTGAGCTGT
AACAAGTTGTCTCAGGTGTTCAATTTCATGTTCTAGTTGCTTTGTTTTACTGGTTTCACCTGTTCTATTA
GGTGTTACATGCTGTTCATCTGTTACATTGTCGATCTGTTCATGGTGAACAGCTTTAAATGCACCAAAAA
CTCGTAAAAGCTCTGATGTATCTATCTTTTTTACACCGTTTTCATCTGTGCATATGGACAGTTTTCCCTT
TGATATCTAACGGTGAACAGTTGTTCTACTTTTGTTTGTTAGTCTTGATGCTTCACTGATAGATACAAGA
GCCATAAGAACCTCAGATCCTTCCGTATTTAGCCAGTATGTTCTCTAGTGTGGTTCGTTGTTTTTGCGTG
AGCCATGAGAACGAACCATTGAGATCATGCTTACTTTGCATGTCACTCAAAAATTTTGCCTCAAAACTGG
TGAGCTGAATTTTTGCAGTTAAAGCATCGTGTAGTGTTTTTCTTAGTCCGTTACGTAGGTAGGAATCTGA
TGTAATGGTTGTTGGTATTTTGTCACCATTCATTTTTATCTGGTTGTTCTCAAGTTCGGTTACGAGATCC
ATTTGTCTATCTAGTTCAACTTGGAAAATCAACGTATCAGTCGGGCGGCCTCGCTTATCAACCACCAATT
TCATATTGCTGTAAGTGTTTAAATCTTTACTTATTGGTTTCAAAACCCATTGGTTAAGCCTTTTAAACTC
ATGGTAGTTATTTTCAAGCATTAACATGAACTTAAATTCATCAAGGCTAATCTCTATATTTGCCTTGTGA
GTTTTCTTTTGTGTTAGTTCTTTTAATAACCACTCATAAATCCTCATAGAGTATTTGTTTTCAAAAGACT
TAACATGTTCCAGATTATATTTTATGAATTTTTTTAACTGGAAAAGATAAGGCAATATCTCTTCACTAAA
AACTAATTCTAATTTTTCGCTTGAGAACTTGGCATAGTTTGTCCACTGGAAAATCTCAAAGCCTTTAACC
AAAGGATTCCTGATTTCCACAGTTCTCGTCATCAGCTCTCTGGTTGCTTTAGCTAATACACCATAAGCAT
TTTCCCTACTGATGTTCATCATCTGAGCGTATTGGTTATAAGTGAACGATACCGTCCGTTCTTTCCTTGT
AGGGTTTTCAATCGTGGGGTTGAGTAGTGCCACACAGCATAAAATTAGCTTGGTTTCATGCTCCGTTAAG
TCATAGCGACTAATCGCTAGTTCATTTGCTTTGAAAACAACTAATTCAGACATACATCTCAATTGGTCTA
GGTGATTTTAATCACTATACCAATTGAGATGGGCTAGTCAATGATAATTACTAGTCCTTTTCCTTTGAGT
TGTGGGTATCTGTAAATTCTGCTAGACCTTTGCTGGAAAACTTGTAAATTCTGCTAGACCCTCTGTAAAT
TCCGCTAGACCTTTGTGTGTTTTTTTTGTTTATATTCAAGTGGTTATAATTTATAGAATAAAGAAAGAAT
AAAAAAAGATAAAAAGAATAGATCCCAGCCCTGTGTATAACTCACTACTTTAGTCAGTTCCGCAGTATTA
CAAAAGGATGTCGCAAACGCTGTTTGCTCCTCTACAAAACAGACCTTAAAACCCTAAAGGCTTAAGTAGC
ACCCTCGCAAGCTCGGGCAAATCGCTGAATATTCCTTTTGTCTCCGACCATCAGGCACCTGAGTCGCTGT
CTTTTTCGTGACATTCAGTTCGCTGCGCTCACGGCTCTGGCAGTGAATGGGGGTAAATGGCACTACAGGC
GCCTTTTATGGATTCATGCAAGGAAACTACCCATAATACAAGAAAAGCCCGTCACGGGCTTCTCAGGGCG
TTTTATGGCGGGTCTGCTATGTGGTGCTATCTGACTTTTTGCTGTTCAGCAGTTCCTGCCCTCTGATTTT
CCAGTCTGACCACTTCGGATTATCCCGTGACAGGTCATTCAGACTGGCTAATGCACCCAGTAAGGCAGCG
GTATCATCAACAGGCTTACCCGTCTTACTGTCCCTAGTGCTTGGATTCTCACCAATAAAAAACGCCCGGC
GGCAACCGAGCGTTCTGAACAAATCCAGATGGAGTTCTGAGGTCATTACTGGATCTATCAACAGGAGTCC
AAGCGAGCTCTCGAACCCCAGAGTCCCGCTCAGAAGAACTCGTCAAGAAGGCGATAGAAGGCGATGCGCT
GCGAATCGGGAGCGGCGATACCGTAAAGCACGAGGAAGCGGTCAGCCCATTCGCCGCCAAGCTCTTCAGC
AATATCACGGGTAGCCAACGCTATGTCCTGATAGCGGTCCGCCACACCCAGCCGGCCACAGTCGATGAAT
CCAGAAAAGCGGCCATTTTCCACCATGATATTCGGCAAGCAGGCATCGCCATGGGTCACGACGAGATCCT
CGCCGTCGGGCATGCGCGCCTTGAGCCTGGCGAACAGTTCGGCTGGCGCGAGCCCCTGATGCTCTTCGTC
CAGATCATCCTGATCGACAAGACCGGCTTCCATCCGAGTACGTGCTCGCTCGATGCGATGTTTCGCTTGG
TGGTCGAATGGGCAGGTAGCCGGATCAAGCGTATGCAGCCGCCGCATTGCATCAGCCATGATGGATACTT
TCTCGGCAGGAGCAAGGTGAGATGACAGGAGATCCTGCCCCGGCACTTCGCCCAATAGCAGCCAGTCCCT
TCCCGCTTCAGTGACAACGTCGAGCACAGCTGCGCAAGGAACGCCCGTCGTGGCCAGCCACGATAGCCGC
GCTGCCTCGTCCTGCAGTTCATTCAGGGCACCGGACAGGTCGGTCTTGACAAAAAGAACCGGGCGCCCCT
GCGCTGACAGCCGGAACACGGCGGCATCAGAGCAGCCGATTGTCTGTTGTGCCCAGTCATAGCCGAATAG
CCTCTCCACCCAAGCGGCCGGAGAACCTGCGTGCAATCCATCTTGTTCAATCATGCGAAACGATCCTCAT
CCTGTCTCTTGATCAGATCTTGATCCCCTGCGCCATCAGATCCTTGGCGGCAAGAAAGCCATCCAGTTTA
CTTTGCAGGGCTTCCCAACCTTACCAGAGGGCGCCCCAGCTGGCAATTCCGACGTCACCGGT
Features (pLannotate 1.2.2; 20 found; start..end, strand, type, name):
      9..80      +  terminator     rrnB T1 terminator: transcription terminator T1 from the E. coli rrnB gene
    100..429     +  CDS            nef (fragment): NEF_HV1A2 - Experimental evidence at protein level: Swiss-Prot protein existence level 1. Extracellular Nef protein targets CD4(+) T-lymphocytes for apoptosis by interacting with CXCR4 surface receptors. From Human immunodeficiency virus type 1 group M subtype B (isolate ARV2/SF2) (HIV-1).
    477..734     +  LTR            5' LTR (truncated): truncated 5' long terminal repeat (LTR) from HIV-1
    782..906     +  misc_feature   HIV-1 Ψ: packaging signal of human immunodeficiency virus type 1
    890..2389    +  CDS            gag (sequence partly withheld): GAG_HV1N5 - Experimental evidence at protein level: Swiss-Prot protein existence level 1. [p6-gag]: Plays a role in budding of the assembled particle by interacting with the host class E VPS proteins TSG101 and PDCD6IP/AIP1. From Human immunodeficiency virus type 1 group M subtype B (isolate NY5) (HIV-1).
   2185..5196    +  CDS            HIV-1 pol: pol protein from human immunodeficiency virus 1; pol
   5141..5716    +  CDS            vif: VIF_HV1N5 - Experimental evidence at protein level: Swiss-Prot protein existence level 1. Counteracts the innate antiviral activity of host APOBEC3F and APOBEC3G. Forms a complex with host APOBEC3F and APOBEC3G thus preventing the entry of these lethally hypermutating enzymes into progeny virions. Recruits an active E3 ubiquitin ligase complex composed of elongin BC, CUL5, and RBX2 to induce polyubiquitination of APOBEC3G and APOBEC3F. In turn, they are directed to the 26S proteasome for degradation. Vif interaction with APOBEC3G also blocks its cytidine deaminase activity in a proteasome-inde
   5930..6145    +  CDS            tat (fragment): TAT_HV1H2 - Experimental evidence at protein level: Swiss-Prot protein existence level 1. Extracellular circulating Tat can be endocytosed by surrounding uninfected cells via the binding to several surface receptors such as CD26, CXCR4, heparan sulfate proteoglycans (HSPG) or LDLR. Neurons are rarely infected, but they internalize Tat via their LDLR. Through its interaction with nuclear HATs, Tat is potentially able to control the acetylation-dependent cellular gene expression. Modulates the expression of many cellular genes involved in cell survival, proliferation or in coding for cytokines o
   6161..6403    +  CDS            vpu: VPU_HV1B1 - Experimental evidence at protein level: Swiss-Prot protein existence level 1. Enhances virion budding by targeting host CD4 and Tetherin/BST2 to proteasome degradation. Degradation of CD4 prevents any unwanted premature interactions between viral Env and its host receptor CD4 in the endoplasmic reticulum. Degradation of antiretroviral protein Tetherin/BST2 is important for virion budding, as BST2 tethers new viral particles to the host cell membrane. Mechanistically, Vpu bridges either CD4 or BST2 to BTRC, a substrate recognition subunit of the Skp1/Cullin/F-box protein E3 ubiquiti
   6503..8884    +  CDS            env (fragment): ENV_HV1H3 - Experimental evidence at protein level: Swiss-Prot protein existence level 1. [Transmembrane protein gp41]: Acts as a class I viral fusion protein. Under the current model, the protein has at least 3 conformational states: pre-fusion native state, pre-hairpin intermediate state, and post-fusion hairpin state. During fusion of viral and target intracellular membranes, the coiled coil regions (heptad repeats) assume a trimer-of-hairpins structure, positioning the fusion peptide in close proximity to the C-terminal region of the ectodomain. The formation of this structure appears to d
   8889..8993    +  CDS            nef (fragment): NEF_HV1Z2 - Experimental evidence at protein level: Swiss-Prot protein existence level 1. Extracellular Nef protein targets CD4(+) T-lymphocytes for apoptosis by interacting with CXCR4 surface receptors. From Human immunodeficiency virus type 1 group M subtype D (isolate Z2/CDC-Z34) (HIV-1).
   9233..9254    +  misc_feature   MCS (fragment): pUC18/19 multiple cloning site
   9395..9946    +  CDS            nef (fragment): NEF_HV1H2 - Experimental evidence at protein level: Swiss-Prot protein existence level 1. Extracellular Nef protein targets CD4(+) T-lymphocytes for apoptosis by interacting with CXCR4 surface receptors. From Human immunodeficiency virus type 1 group M subtype B (isolate HXB2) (HIV-1).
  10071..10251   +  LTR            5' LTR (truncated): truncated 5' long terminal repeat (LTR) from HIV-1
  10318..10345   -  terminator     T7Te terminator: phage T7 early transcription terminator
  10881..11831   -  CDS            Rep101: RepA protein needed for replication with the pSC101 origin; rep101
  11879..12101   -  rep_origin     pSC101 ori: low-copy replication origin that requires the Rep101 protein
  12593..12687   -  terminator     lambda t0 terminator: transcription terminator from phage lambda
  12721..13512   -  CDS            neo: KKA2_KLEPN - Also known as kan, nptII. Experimental evidence at protein level: Swiss-Prot protein existence level 1. Resistance to kanamycin, neomycin, paromomycin, ribostamycin, butirosin and gentamicin B. From Klebsiella pneumoniae.
  13544..13648   -  CDS            tnpA (fragment): TN5P_ECOLX - Also known as tnp. Experimental evidence at protein level: Swiss-Prot protein existence level 1. Mediates transposition of transposon Tn5 by a 'cut and paste' mechanism. First, the monomeric transposase binds the 19 bp inverted DNA repeats flanking the transposon. Then, dimerization of the DNA- bound transposase creates a synaptic DNA complex. After nicking of the first DNA strand, excision of the transposon proceeds through a series of intermediates. The transposase then mediates the insertion of the transposon at a new site by strand transfer. The activity of the wild- type tran
