>Addgene plasmid #101351 | pSC101 NL4-3 envFS Δrev ΔRRE RTEm26CTE | addgene full sequence | sequence record 195161 | Addgene NGS Result
CCAGGCATCAAATAAAACGAAAGGCTCAGTCGAAAGACTGGGCCTTTCGTTTTATCTGTTGTTTGTCGGT
GAACGCTCTCGCGCGCACGCGTTTAATTAATGGAAGGGCTAATTTGGTCCCAAAAAAGACAAGAGATCCT
TGATCTGTGGATCTACCACACACAAGGCTACTTCCCTGATTGGCAGAACTACACACCAGGGCCAGGGATC
AGATATCCACTGACCTTTGGATGGTGCTTCAAGTTAGTACCAGTTGAACCAGAGCAAGTAGAAGAGGCCA
ATGAAGGAGAGAACAACAGCTTGTTACACCCTATGAGCCAGCATGGGATGGAGGACCCGGAGGGAGAAGT
ATTAGTGTGGAAGTTTGACAGCCTCCTAGCATTTCGTCACATGGCCCGAGAGCTGCATCCGGAGTACTAC
AAAGACTGCTGACATCGAGCTTTCTACAAGGGACTTTCCGCTGGGGACTTTCCAGGGAGGTGTGGCCTGG
GCGGGACTGGGGAGTGGCGAGCCCTCAGATGCTACATATAAGCAGCTGCTTTTTGCCTGTACTGGGTCTC
TCTGGTTAGACCAGATCTGAGCCTGGGAGCTCTCTGGCTAACTAGGGAACCCACTGCTTAAGCCTCAATA
AAGCTTGCCTTGAGTGCTCAAAGTAGTGTGTGCCCGTCTGTTGTGTGACTCTGGTAACTAGAGATCCCTC
AGACCCTTTTAGTCAGTGTGGAAAATCTCTAGCAGTGGCGCCCGAACAGGGACTTGAAAGCGAAAGTAAA
GCCAGAGGAGATCTCTCGACGCAGGACTCGGCTTGCTGAAGCGCGCACGGCAAGAGGCGAGGGGCGGCGA
CTGGTGAGTACGCCAAAAATTTTGACTAGCGGAGGCTAGAAGGAGAGAGATGGGTGCGAGAGCGTCGGTA
TTAAGCGGGGGAGAATTAGATAAATGGGAAAAAATTCGGTTAAGGCCAGGGGGAAAGAAACAATATAAAC
TAAAACATATAGTATGGGCAAGCAGGGAGCTAGAACGATTCGCAGTTAATCCTGGCCTTTTAGAGACATC
AGAAGGCTGTAGACAAATACTGGGACAGCTACAACCATCCCTTCAGACAGGATCAGAAGAACTTAGATCA
TTATATAATACAATAGCAGTCCTCTATTGTGTGCATCAAAGGATAGATGTAAAAGACACCAAGGAAGCCT
TAGATAAGATAGAGGAAGAGCAAAACAAAAGTAAGAAAAAGGCACAGCAAGCAGCAGCTGACACAGGAAA
CAACAGCCAGGTCAGCCAAAATTAC
[693 nt withheld, positions 1286-1978]
GCTGAAGCAATGAGCCAAGTAACAAATCCAGCTACCATAATGATACAGAAAGGCAATTTTAGGAACCAAA
GAAAGACTGTTAAGTGTTTCAATTGTGGCAAAGAAGGGCACATAGCCAAAAATTGCAGGGCCCCTAGGAA
AAAGGGCTGTTGGAAATGTGGAAAGGAAGGACACCAAATGAAAGATTGTACTGAGAGACAGGCTAATTTT
TTAGGGAAGATCTGGCCTTCCCACAAGGGAAGGCCAGGGAATTTTCTTCAGAGCAGACCAGAGCCAACAG
CCCCACCAGAAGAGAGCTTCAGGTTTGGGGAAGAGACAACAACTCCCTCTCAGAAGCAGGAGCCGATAGA
CAAGGAACTGTATCCTTTAGCTTCCCTCAGATCACTCTTTGGCAGCGACCCCTCGTCACAATAAAGATAG
GGGGGCAATTAAAGGAAGCTCTATTAGATACAGGAGCAGATGATACAGTATTAGAAGAAATGAATTTGCC
AGGAAGATGGAAACCAAAAATGATAGGGGGAATTGGAGGTTTTATCAAAGTAAGACAGTATGATCAGATA
CTCATAGAAATCTGCGGACATAAAGCTATAGGTACAGTATTAGTAGGACCTACACCTGTCAACATAATTG
GAAGAAATCTGTTGACTCAGATTGGCTGCACTTTAAATTTTCCCATTAGTCCTATTGAGACTGTACCAGT
AAAATTAAAGCCAGGAATGGATGGCCCAAAAGTTAAACAATGGCCATTGACAGAAGAAAAAATAAAAGCA
TTAGTAGAAATTTGTACAGAAATGGAAAAGGAAGGAAAAATTTCAAAAATTGGGCCTGAAAATCCATACA
ATACTCCAGTATTTGCCATAAAGAAAAAAGACAGTACTAAATGGAGAAAATTAGTAGATTTCAGAGAACT
TAATAAGAGAACTCAAGATTTCTGGGAAGTTCAATTAGGAATACCACATCCTGCAGGGTTAAAACAGAAA
AAATCAGTAACAGTACTGGATGTGGGCGATGCATATTTTTCAGTTCCCTTAGATAAAGACTTCAGGAAGT
ATACTGCATTTACCATACCTAGTATAAACAATGAGACACCAGGGATTAGATATCAGTACAATGTGCTTCC
ACAGGGATGGAAAGGATCACCAGCAATATTCCAGTGTAGCATGACAAAAATCTTAGAGCCTTTTAGAAAA
CAAAATCCAGACATAGTCATCTATCAATACATGGATGATTTGTATGTAGGATCTGACTTAGAAATAGGGC
AGCATAGAACAAAAATAGAGGAACTGAGACAACATCTGTTGAGGTGGGGATTTACCACACCAGACAAAAA
ACATCAGAAAGAACCTCCATTCCTTTGGATGGGTTATGAACTCCATCCTGATAAATGGACAGTACAGCCT
ATAGTGCTGCCAGAAAAGGACAGCTGGACTGTCAATGACATACAGAAATTAGTGGGAAAATTGAATTGGG
CAAGTCAGATTTATGCAGGGATTAAAGTAAGGCAATTATGTAAACTTCTTAGGGGAACCAAAGCACTAAC
AGAAGTAGTACCACTAACAGAAGAAGCAGAGCTAGAACTGGCAGAAAACAGGGAGATTCTAAAAGAACCG
GTACATGGAGTGTATTATGACCCATCAAAAGACTTAATAGCAGAAATACAGAAGCAGGGGCAAGGCCAAT
GGACATATCAAATTTATCAAGAGCCATTTAAAAATCTGAAAACAGGAAAGTATGCAAGAATGAAGGGTGC
CCACACTAATGATGTGAAACAATTAACAGAGGCAGTACAAAAAATAGCCACAGAAAGCATAGTAATATGG
GGAAAGACTCCTAAATTTAAATTACCCATACAAAAGGAAACATGGGAAGCATGGTGGACAGAGTATTGGC
AAGCCACCTGGATTCCTGAGTGGGAGTTTGTCAATACCCCTCCCTTAGTGAAGTTATGGTACCAGTTAGA
GAAAGAACCCATAATAGGAGCAGAAACTTTCTATGTAGATGGGGCAGCCAATAGGGAAACTAAATTAGGA
AAAGCAGGATATGTAACTGACAGAGGAAGACAAAAAGTTGTCCCCCTAACGGACACAACAAATCAGAAGA
CTGAGTTACAAGCAATTCATCTAGCTTTGCAGGATTCGGGATTAGAAGTAAACATAGTGACAGACTCACA
ATATGCATTGGGAATCATTCAAGCACAACCAGATAAGAGTGAATCAGAGTTAGTCAGTCAAATAATAGAG
CAGTTAATAAAAAAGGAAAAAGTCTACCTGGCATGGGTACCAGCACACAAAGGAATTGGAGGAAATGAAC
AAGTAGATAAATTGGTCAGTGCTGGAATCAGGAAAGTACTATTTTTAGATGGAATAGATAAGGCCCAAGA
AGAACATGAGAAATATCACAGTAATTGGAGAGCAATGGCTAGTGATTTTAACCTACCACCTGTAGTAGCA
AAAGAAATAGTAGCCAGCTGTGATAAATGTCAGCTAAAAGGGGAAGCCATGCATGGACAAGTAGACTGTA
GCCCAGGAATATGGCAGCTAGATTGTACACATTTAGAAGGAAAAGTTATCTTGGTAGCAGTTCATGTAGC
CAGTGGATATATAGAAGCAGAAGTAATTCCAGCAGAGACAGGGCAAGAAACAGCATACTTCCTCTTAAAA
TTAGCAGGAAGATGGCCAGTAAAAACAGTACATACAGACAATGGCAGCAATTTCACCAGTACTACAGTTA
AGGCCGCCTGTTGGTGGGCGGGGATCAAGCAGGAATTTGGCATTCCCTACAATCCCCAAAGTCAAGGAGT
AATAGAATCTATGAATAAAGAATTAAAGAAAATTATAGGACAGGTAAGAGATCAGGCTGAACATCTTAAG
ACAGCAGTACAAATGGCAGTATTCATCCACAATTTTAAAAGAAAAGGGGGGATTGGGGGGTACAGTGCAG
GGGAAAGAATAGTAGACATAATAGCAACAGACATACAAACTAAAGAATTACAAAAACAAATTACAAAAAT
TCAAAATTTTCGGGTTTATTACAGGGACAGCAGAGATCCAGTTTGGAAAGGACCAGCAAAGCTCCTCTGG
AAAGGTGAAGGGGCAGTAGTAATACAAGATAATAGTGACATAAAAGTAGTGCCAAGAAGAAAAGCAAAGA
TCATCAGGGATTATGGAAAACAGATGGCAGGTGATGATTGTGTGGCAAGTAGACAGGATGAGGATTAACA
CATGGAAAAGATTAGTAAAACACCATATGTATATTTCAAGGAAAGCTAAGGACTGGTTTTATAGACATCA
CTATGAAAGTACTAATCCAAAAATAAGTTCAGAAGTACACATCCCACTAGGGGATGCTAAATTAGTAATA
ACAACATATTGGGGTCTGCATACAGGAGAAAGAGACTGGCATTTGGGTCAGGGAGTCTCCATAGAATGGA
GGAAAAAGAGATATAGCACACAAGTAGACCCTGACCTAGCAGACCAACTAATTCATCTGCACTATTTTGA
TTGTTTTTCAGAATCTGCTATAAGAAATACCATATTAGGACGTATAGTTAGTCCTAGGTGTGAATATCAA
GCAGGACATAACAAGGTAGGATCTCTACAGTACTTGGCACTAGCAGCATTAATAAAACCAAAACAGATAA
AGCCACCTTTGCCTAGTGTTAGGAAACTGACAGAGGACAGATGGAACAAGCCCCAGAAGACCAAGGGCCA
CAGAGGGAGCCATACAATGAATGGACACTAGAGCTTTTAGAGGAACTTAAGAGTGAAGCTGTTAGACATT
TTCCTAGGATATGGCTCCATAACTTAGGACAACATATCTATGAAACTTACGGGGATACTTGGGCAGGAGT
GGAAGCCATAATAAGAATTCTGCAACAACTGCTGTTTATCCATTTCAGAATTGGGTGTCGACATAGCAGA
ATAGGCGTTACTCGACAGAGGAGAGCAAGAAATGGAGCCAGTAGATCCTAGACTAGAGCCCTGGAAGCAT
CCAGGAAGTCAGCCTAAAACTGCTTGTACCAATTGCTATTGTAAAAAGTGTTGCTTTCATTGCCAAGTTT
GTTTCATGACAAAAGCCTTAGGCATCTCCTACGGCAGGAAGAAGCGGAGACAGCGACGAAGAGCTCATCA
GAACAGTCAGACTCATCAGGCTTCTCTAAGCAAGCAGTAAGTAGTACATGTAATGCAACCTATAATAGTA
GCAATAGTAGCATTAGTAGTAGCAATAATAATAGCAATAGTTGTGTGGTCCATAGTAATCATAGAATATA
GGAAAATATTAAGACAAAGAAAAATAGACAGGTTAATTGATAGACTAATAGAAAGAGCAGAAGACAGTGG
CAATGAGAGTGAAGGAGAAGTATCAGCACTTGTGGAGATGGGGGTGGAAATGGGGCACCATGCTCCTTGG
GATATTGATGATCTGTAGTGCTACAGAAAAATTGTGGGTCACCGTCTATTATGGGGTACCTGTGTGGAAG
GAAGCAACCACCACTCTATTTTGTGCATCAGATGCTAAAGCATATATGATACAGAGGTACATAATGTTTG
GGCCACACATGCCTGTGTACCCACAGACCCCAACCCACAAGAAGTAGTATTGGTAAATGTGACAGAAAAT
TTTAACATGTGGAAAAATGACATGGTAGAACAGATGCATGAGGATATAATCAGTTTATGGGATCAAAGCC
TAAAGCCATGTGTAAAATTAACCCCACTCTGTGTTAGTTTAAAGTGCACTGATTTGAAGAATGATACTAA
TACCAATAGTAGTAGCGGGAGAATGATAATGGAGAAAGGAGAGATAAAAAACTGCTCTTTCAATATCAGC
ACAAGCATAAGAGATAAGGTGCAGAAAGAATATGCATTCTTTTATAAACTTGATATAGTACCAATAGATA
ATACCAGCTATAGGTTGATAAGTTGTAACACCTCAGTCATTACACAGGCCTGTCCAAAGGTATCCTTTGA
GCCAATTCCCATACATTATTGTGCCCCGGCTGGTTTTGCGATTCTAAAATGTAATAATAAGACGTTCAAT
GGAACAGGACCATGTACAAATGTCAGCACAGTACAATGTACACATGGAATCAGGCCAGTAGTATCAACTC
AACTGCTGTTAAATGGCAGTCTAGCAGAAGAAGATGTAGTAATTAGATCTGCCAATTTCACAGACAATGC
TAAAACCATAATAGTACAGCTGAACACATCTGTAGAAATTAATTGTACAAGACCCAACAACAATACAAGA
AAAAGTATCCGTATCCAGAGGGGACCAGGGAGAGCATTTGTTACAATAGGAAAAATAGGAAATATGAGAC
AAGCACATTGTAACATTAGTAGAGCAAAATGGAATGCCACTTTAAAACAGATAGCTAGCAAATTAAGAGA
ACAATTTGGAAATAATAAAACAATAATCTTTAAGCAATCCTCAGGAGGGGACCCAGAAATTGTAACGCAC
AGTTTTAATTGTGGAGGGGAATTTTTCTACTGTAATTCAACACAACTGTTTAATAGTACTTGGTTTAATA
GTACTTGGAGTACTGAAGGGTCAAATAACACTGAAGGAAGTGACACAATCACACTCCCATGCAGAATAAA
ACAATTTATAAACATGTGGCAGGAAGTAGGAAAAGCAATGTATGCCCCTCCCATCAGTGGACAAATTAGA
TGTTCATCAAATATTACTGGGCTGCTATTAACAAGAGATGGTGGTAATAACAACAATGGGTCCGAGATCT
TCAGACCTGGAGGAGGCGATATGAGGGACAATTGGAGAAGTGAATTATATAAATATAAAGTAGTAAAAAT
TGAACCATTAGGAGTAGCACCCACCAAGGCAAAGAGAAGAGTGGTGCAGAGAGAAAAAAGAGCAGTGGGA
ATAGGAGCTTTGTTCCTTGGGTTCTTGGGAGCAGCAGGAAGCACTATGGGCGCAGCGTCAATGACCCTTA
CCGTGCAAGCTCGCCAGCTGCTGTCTGGTATAGTGCAGCAGCAGAACAACCTCCTCCGCGCAATCGAAGC
CCAGCAGCATCTGTTGCAACTCACAGTCTGGGGCATCAAACAGCTCCAGGCAAGAATCCTTGCCGTTGAG
AGGTATCTGAAAGACCAGCAACTTCTTGGGATTTGGGGTTGCTCTGGAAAACTCATTTGCACCACTGCTG
TGCCTTGGAATGCTAGTTGGAGTAATAAATCTCTGGAACAGATTTGGAATAACATGACCTGGATGGAGTG
GGACAGAGAAATTAACAATTACACAAGCTTAATACACTCCTTAATTGAAGAATCGCAAAACCAGCAAGAA
AAGAATGAACAAGAATTATTGGAATTAGATAAATGGGCAAGTTTGTGGAATTGGTTTAACATAACAAATT
GGCTGTGGTATATAAAATTATTCATAATGATAGTAGGAGGCTTGGTAGGTTTAAGAATAGTTTTTGCTGT
ACTTTCTATAGTGAATAGAGTTAGGCAGGGATATTCACCATTATCGTTTCAGACCCACCTCCCAATCCCG
AGGGGACCCGACAGGCCCGAAGGAATAGAAGAAGAAGGTGGAGAGAGAGACAGAGACAGATCCATTCGAT
TAGTGAACGGATCCTTAGCACTTATCTGGGACGATCTGCGGAGCCTGTGCCTCTTCAGCTACCACCGCTT
GAGAGACTTACTCTTGATTGTAACGAGGATTGTGGAACTTCTGGGACGCAGGGGGTGGGAAGCCCTCAAA
TATTGGTGGAATCTCCTACAGTATTGGAGTCAGGAACTAAAGAATAGTGCTGTTAACTTGCTCAATGCCA
CAGCCATAGCAGTAGCTGAGGGGACAGATAGGGTTATAGAAGTATTACAAGCAGCTTATAGAGCTATTCG
CCACATACCTAGAAGAATAAGACAGGGCTTGGAAAGGATTTTGCTATAAGATGGGTGGCAAGTGGTCAAA
AAGTAGTGTGATTGGATGGCCTGCTGTAAGGGAAAGAATGAGACGAGCTGAGCCAGCAGCAGATGGGGTG
GGAGCAGTATCTCGAGTCCGTGGGGTGCGAGGCTAAGCACTGCACAGAGGATAGCTTGCTGTTGGCATCC
TGTGGAAGGCACGTCTGATTGCATGAAGGTTCAGTGTCCTAGTTCCCTTCCCCCAGGAAAAACGACACGG
GAGCTGGCCAAGACCTCTCTGGGTGATGAGCCTAAGGGATGGTTTTGTGTAGGGCCCCTATGCTTGGCGG
CTGGGGATCAGACCTCTACCTTCACCCATGAGGTATCGATACCGCGGGGATCCTCTAGAGTAGCCACCTC
CCCTGCGAGCTAAGCTGGACAGCCAATGACGGGTAAGAGAGTGACATTTTTCACTAACCTAAGACAGGAG
GGCCGTCAGAGCTACTGCCTAATCCAAAGACGGGTAAAAGTGATAAAAATGTATCACTCCAACCTAAGAC
AGGCGCAGCTTCCGAGGGATTTGGAGCTCCTCGAGACCTAGAAAAACATGGAGCAATCACAAGTAGCAAT
ACAGCAGCTAACAATGCTGCTTGTGCCTGGCTAGAAGCACAAGAGGAGGAAGAGGTGGGTTTTCCAGTCA
CACCTCAGGTACCTTTAAGACCAATGACTTACAAGGCAGCTGTAGATCTTAGCCACTTTTTAAAAGAAAA
GGGGGGACTGGAAGGGCTAATTCACTCCCAAAGAAGACAAGATATCCTTGATCTGTGGATCTACCACACA
CAAGGCTACTTCCCTGATTGGCAGAACTACACACCAGGGCCAGGGGTCAGATATCCACTGACCTTTGGAT
GGTGCTACAAGCTAGTACCAGTTGAGCCAGATAAGGTAGAAGAGGCCAATAAAGGAGAGAACACCAGCTT
GTTACACCCTGTGAGCCTGCATGGAATGGATGACCCTGAGAGAGAAGTGTTAGAGTGGAGGTTTGACAGC
CGCCTAGCATTTCATCACGTGGCCCGAGAGCTGCATCCGGAGTACTTCAAGAACTGCTGACATCGAGCTT
GCTACAAGGGACTTTCCGCTGGGGACTTTCCAGGGAGGCGTGGCCTGGGCGGGACTGGGGAGTGGCGAGC
CCTCAGATGCTGCATATAAGCAGCTGCTTTTTGCCTGTACTGGGTCTCTCTGGTTAGACCAGATCTGAGC
CTGGGAGCTCTCTGGCTAACTAGGGAACCCACTGCTTAAGCCTCAATAAAGCTTGCCTTGAGTGCTTCAA
GTAGTGTGTGCCCGTCTGTTGTGTGACTCTGGTAACTAGAGATCCCTCAGACCCTTTTAGTCAGTGTGGA
AAATCTCTAGCAGGAAACAAATAATAAAAAAGCCGGATTAATAATCTGGCTTTTTATATTCTCTCTCTAG
TATATAAACGCAGAAAGGCCCACCCGAAGGTGAGCCAGTGTGAATCGATTCCTAGGGTACGGGTTTTGCT
GCCCGCAAACGGGCTGTTCTGGTGTTGCTAGTTTGTTATCAGAATCGCAGATCCGGCTTCAGCCGGTTTG
CCGGCTGAAAGCGCTATTTCTTCCAGAATTGCCATGATTTTTTCCCCACGGGAGGCGTCACTGGCTCCCG
TGTTGTCGGCAGCTTTGATTCGATAAGCAGCATCGCCTGTTTCAGGCTGTCTATGTGTGACTGTTGAGCT
GTAACAAGTTGTCTCAGGTGTTCAATTTCATGTTCTAGTTGCTTTGTTTTACTGGTTTCACCTGTTCTAT
TAGGTGTTACATGCTGTTCATCTGTTACATTGTCGATCTGTTCATGGTGAACAGCTTTGAATGCACCAAA
AACTCGTAAAAGCTCTGATGTATCTATCTTTTTTACACCGTTTTCATCTGTGCATATGGACAGTTTTCCC
TTTGATATGTAACGGTGAACAGTTGTTCTACTTTTGTTTGTTAGTCTTGATGCTTCACTGATAGATACAA
GAGCCATAAGAACCTCAGATCCTTCCGTATTTAGCCAGTATGTTCTCTAGTGTGGTTCGTTGTTTTTGCG
TGAGCCATGAGAACGAACCATTGAGATCATACTTACTTTGCATGTCACTCAAAAATTTTGCCTCAAAACT
GGTGAGCTGAATTTTTGCAGTTAAAGCATCGTGTAGTGTTTTTCTTAGTCCGTTATGTAGGTAGGAATCT
GATGTAATGGTTGTTGGTATTTTGTCACCATTCATTTTTATCTGGTTGTTCTCAAGTTCGGTTACGAGAT
CCATTTGTCTATCTAGTTCAACTTGGAAAATCAACGTATCAGTCGGGCGGCCTCGCTTATCAACCACCAA
TTTCATATTGCTGTAAGTGTTTAAATCTTTACTTATTGGTTTCAAAACCCATTGGTTAAGCCTTTTAAAC
TCATGGTAGTTATTTTCAAGCATTAACATGAACTTAAATTCATCAAGGCTAATCTCTATATTTGCCTTGT
GAGTTTTCTTTTGTGTTAGTTCTTTTAATAACCACTCATAAATCCTCATAGAGTATTTGTTTTCAAAAGA
CTTAACATGTTCCAGATTATATTTTATGAATTTTTTTAACTGGAAAAGATAAGGCAATATCTCTTCACTA
AAAACTAATTCTAATTTTTCGCTTGAGAACTTGGCATAGTTTGTCCACTGGAAAATCTCAAAGCCTTTAA
CCAAAGGATTCCTGATTTCCACAGTTCTCGTCATCAGCTCTCTGGTTGCTTTAGCTAATACACCATAAGC
ATTTTCCCTACTGATGTTCATCATCTGAGCGTATTGGTTATAAGTGAACGATACCGTCCGTTCTTTCCTT
GTAGGGTTTTCAATCGTGGGGTTGAGTAGTGCCACACAGCATAAAATTAGCTTGGTTTCATGCTCCGTTA
AGTCATAGCGACTAATCGCTAGTTCATTTGCTTTGAAAACAACTAATTCAGACATACATCTCAATTGGTC
TAGGTGATTTTAATCACTATACCAATTGAGATGGGCTAGTCAATGATAATTACTAGTCCTTTTCCTTTGA
GTTGTGGGTATCTGTAAATTCTGCTAGACCTTTGCTGGAAAACTTGTAAATTCTGCTAGACCCTCTGTAA
ATTCCGCTAGACCTTTGTGTGTTTTTTTTGTTTATATTCAAGTGGTTATAATTTATAGAATAAAGAAAGA
ATAAAAAAAGATAAAAAGAATAGATCCCAGCCCTGTGTATAACTCACTACTTTAGTCAGTTCCGCAGTAT
TACAAAAGGATGTCGCAAACGCTGTTTGCTCCTCTACAAAACAGACCTTAAAACCCTAAAGGCTTAAGTA
GCACCCTCGCAAGCTCGGGCAAATCGCTGAATATTCCTTTTGTCTCCGACCATCAGGCACCTGAGTCGCT
GTCTTTTTCGTGACATTCAGTTCGCTGCGCTCACGGCTCTGGCAGTGAATGGGGGTAAATGGCACTACAG
GCGCCTTTTATGGATTCATGCAAGGAAACTACCCATAATACAAGAAAAGCCCGTCACGGGCTTCTCAGGG
CGTTTTATGGCGGGTCTGCTATGTGGTGCTATCTGACTTTTTGCTGTTCAGCAGTTCCTGCCCTCTGATT
TTCCAGTCTGACCACTTCGGATTATCCCGTGACAGGTCATTCAGACTGGCTAATGCACCCAGTAAGGCAG
CGGTATCATCAACAGGCTTACCCGTCTTACTGTCCCTAGTGCTTGGATTCTCACCAATAAAAAACGCCCG
GCGGCAACCGAGCGTTCTGAACAAATCCAGATGGAGTTCTGAGGTCATTACTGGATCTATCAACAGGAGT
CCAAGCGAGCTCTCGAACCCCAGAGTCCCGCTCAGAAGAACTCGTCAAGAAGGCGATAGAAGGCGATGCG
CTGCGAATCGGGAGCGGCGATACCGTAAAGCACGAGGAAGCGGTCAGCCCATTCGCCGCCAAGCTCTTCA
GCAATATCACGGGTAGCCAACGCTATGTCCTGATAGCGGTCCGCCACACCCAGCCGGCCACAGTCGATGA
ATCCAGAAAAGCGGCCATTTTCCACCATGATATTCGGCAAGCAGGCATCGCCATGGGTCACGACGAGATC
CTCGCCGTCGGGCATGCGCGCCTTGAGCCTGGCGAACAGTTCGGCTGGCGCGAGCCCCTGATGCTCTTCG
TCCAGATCATCCTGATCGACAAGACCGGCTTCCATCCGAGTACGTGCTCGCTCGATGCGATGTTTCGCTT
GGTGGTCGAATGGGCAGGTAGCCGGATCAAGCGTATGCAGCCGCCGCATTGCATCAGCCATGATGGATAC
TTTCTCGGCAGGAGCAAGGTGAGATGACAGGAGATCCTGCCCCGGCACTTCGCCCAATAGCAGCCAGTCC
CTTCCCGCTTCAGTGACAACGTCGAGCACAGCTGCGCAAGGAACGCCCGTCGTGGCCAGCCACGATAGCC
GCGCTGCCTCGTCCTGCAGTTCATTCAGGGCACCGGACAGGTCGGTCTTGACAAAAAGAACCGGGCGCCC
CTGCGCTGACAGCCGGAACACGGCGGCATCAGAGCAGCCGATTGTCTGTTGTGCCCAGTCATAGCCGAAT
AGCCTCTCCACCCAAGCGGCCGGAGAACCTGCGTGCAATCCATCTTGTTCAATCATGCGAAACGATCCTC
ATCCTGTCTCTTGATCAGATCTTGATCCCCTGCGCCATCAGATCCTTGGCGGCAAGAAAGCCATCCAGTT
TACTTTGCAGGGCTTCCCAACCTTACCAGAGGGCGCCCCAGCTGGCAATTCCGACGTCACCGGT
Features (pLannotate 1.2.2; 19 found; start..end, strand, type, name):
      9..80      +  terminator     rrnB T1 terminator: transcription terminator T1 from the E. coli rrnB gene
    100..429     +  CDS            nef (fragment): NEF_HV1A2 - Experimental evidence at protein level: Swiss-Prot protein existence level 1. Extracellular Nef protein targets CD4(+) T-lymphocytes for apoptosis by interacting with CXCR4 surface receptors. From Human immunodeficiency virus type 1 group M subtype B (isolate ARV2/SF2) (HIV-1).
    477..734     +  LTR            5' LTR (truncated): truncated 5' long terminal repeat (LTR) from HIV-1
    782..906     +  misc_feature   HIV-1 Ψ: packaging signal of human immunodeficiency virus type 1
    890..2389    +  CDS            gag (sequence partly withheld): GAG_HV1N5 - Experimental evidence at protein level: Swiss-Prot protein existence level 1. [p6-gag]: Plays a role in budding of the assembled particle by interacting with the host class E VPS proteins TSG101 and PDCD6IP/AIP1. From Human immunodeficiency virus type 1 group M subtype B (isolate NY5) (HIV-1).
   2185..5196    +  CDS            HIV-1 pol: pol protein from human immunodeficiency virus 1; pol
   5141..5716    +  CDS            vif: VIF_HV1N5 - Experimental evidence at protein level: Swiss-Prot protein existence level 1. Counteracts the innate antiviral activity of host APOBEC3F and APOBEC3G. Forms a complex with host APOBEC3F and APOBEC3G thus preventing the entry of these lethally hypermutating enzymes into progeny virions. Recruits an active E3 ubiquitin ligase complex composed of elongin BC, CUL5, and RBX2 to induce polyubiquitination of APOBEC3G and APOBEC3F. In turn, they are directed to the 26S proteasome for degradation. Vif interaction with APOBEC3G also blocks its cytidine deaminase activity in a proteasome-inde
   5930..6145    +  CDS            tat (fragment): TAT_HV1H2 - Experimental evidence at protein level: Swiss-Prot protein existence level 1. Extracellular circulating Tat can be endocytosed by surrounding uninfected cells via the binding to several surface receptors such as CD26, CXCR4, heparan sulfate proteoglycans (HSPG) or LDLR. Neurons are rarely infected, but they internalize Tat via their LDLR. Through its interaction with nuclear HATs, Tat is potentially able to control the acetylation-dependent cellular gene expression. Modulates the expression of many cellular genes involved in cell survival, proliferation or in coding for cytokines o
   6161..6403    +  CDS            vpu: VPU_HV1B1 - Experimental evidence at protein level: Swiss-Prot protein existence level 1. Enhances virion budding by targeting host CD4 and Tetherin/BST2 to proteasome degradation. Degradation of CD4 prevents any unwanted premature interactions between viral Env and its host receptor CD4 in the endoplasmic reticulum. Degradation of antiretroviral protein Tetherin/BST2 is important for virion budding, as BST2 tethers new viral particles to the host cell membrane. Mechanistically, Vpu bridges either CD4 or BST2 to BTRC, a substrate recognition subunit of the Skp1/Cullin/F-box protein E3 ubiquiti
   6503..8884    +  CDS            env (fragment): ENV_HV1H3 - Experimental evidence at protein level: Swiss-Prot protein existence level 1. [Transmembrane protein gp41]: Acts as a class I viral fusion protein. Under the current model, the protein has at least 3 conformational states: pre-fusion native state, pre-hairpin intermediate state, and post-fusion hairpin state. During fusion of viral and target intracellular membranes, the coiled coil regions (heptad repeats) assume a trimer-of-hairpins structure, positioning the fusion peptide in close proximity to the C-terminal region of the ectodomain. The formation of this structure appears to d
   8889..8993    +  CDS            nef (fragment): NEF_HV1Z2 - Experimental evidence at protein level: Swiss-Prot protein existence level 1. Extracellular Nef protein targets CD4(+) T-lymphocytes for apoptosis by interacting with CXCR4 surface receptors. From Human immunodeficiency virus type 1 group M subtype D (isolate Z2/CDC-Z34) (HIV-1).
   9394..9945    +  CDS            nef (fragment): NEF_HV1H2 - Experimental evidence at protein level: Swiss-Prot protein existence level 1. Extracellular Nef protein targets CD4(+) T-lymphocytes for apoptosis by interacting with CXCR4 surface receptors. From Human immunodeficiency virus type 1 group M subtype B (isolate HXB2) (HIV-1).
  10070..10250   +  LTR            5' LTR (truncated): truncated 5' long terminal repeat (LTR) from HIV-1
  10317..10344   -  terminator     T7Te terminator: phage T7 early transcription terminator
  10883..11833   -  CDS            Rep101: RepA protein needed for replication with the pSC101 origin; rep101
  11881..12103   -  rep_origin     pSC101 ori: low-copy replication origin that requires the Rep101 protein
  12595..12689   -  terminator     lambda t0 terminator: transcription terminator from phage lambda
  12723..13514   -  CDS            neo: KKA2_KLEPN - Also known as kan, nptII. Experimental evidence at protein level: Swiss-Prot protein existence level 1. Resistance to kanamycin, neomycin, paromomycin, ribostamycin, butirosin and gentamicin B. From Klebsiella pneumoniae.
  13546..13650   -  CDS            tnpA (fragment): TN5P_ECOLX - Also known as tnp. Experimental evidence at protein level: Swiss-Prot protein existence level 1. Mediates transposition of transposon Tn5 by a 'cut and paste' mechanism. First, the monomeric transposase binds the 19 bp inverted DNA repeats flanking the transposon. Then, dimerization of the DNA- bound transposase creates a synaptic DNA complex. After nicking of the first DNA strand, excision of the transposon proceeds through a series of intermediates. The transposase then mediates the insertion of the transposon at a new site by strand transfer. The activity of the wild- type tran
