[The description below was written by a language model from this plasmid's Addgene catalogue record and pLannotate feature annotations shown in this document.]
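Description:
pSC101 NL4-3 envFS Δrev ΔRRE RTEm26CTE is a near full-length HIV-1 NL4-3 proviral clone carried on a pSC101 backbone and catalogued as a lentiviral vector. Bacterial propagation relies on the low-copy pSC101 origin together with its Rep101 (RepA) initiator protein, and selection is by kanamycin through the neo/nptII gene. Low copy number is a common way to stabilise repeat-containing proviral DNA in E. coli. Bacterial transcription terminators (rrnB T1, T7Te, lambda t0) flank the viral insert and backbone units, insulating them from read-through.

The two sequence records (about 13.66 kb each, differing by only a couple of nucleotides) give essentially the same map: LTR sequences at both ends, the Ψ packaging signal, and gag, pol, vif, the first tat exon, vpu, env and nef. The LTR hits are labelled truncated, but the nef-like fragment just upstream of the first one probably reflects U3 sequence that overlaps nef. According to the name and stated purpose, env carries a frameshift, rev is deleted and the Rev response element is mutated, although the annotation does not resolve these lesions individually. The nef annotation is split, with an unannotated gap of about 400 bp that contains a short pUC-type polylinker remnant in the depositor sequence. This gap is a plausible location for the RTEm26CTE insertion, but the element itself is not annotated.

RTEm26CTE is a composite RNA transport element that recruits the cellular NXF1 export pathway. It allows unspliced and partially spliced viral RNAs to leave the nucleus without Rev/RRE and CRM1. The associated study concerns innate immune activation (type I interferon and inflammatory cytokines) by intron-containing HIV-1 RNA, so the construct likely serves to test how the export route affects that response. With env disrupted, infectious particles would require an envelope supplied in trans.
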