Addgene plasmid #101351: pSC101 NL4-3 envFS Δrev ΔRRE RTEm26CTE
Purpose: HIV-1 delta Rev was cloned into pSC101 and modified to include an RTEm26CTE element in order to utilize the NXF1 RNA export pathway. The RRE was also mutated.
Depositing lab: Jeremy Luban. Depositing organization: University of Massachusetts, Worcester. Publication: Intron-containing RNA from the HIV-1 provirus activates type I interferon and inflammatory cytokines. McCauley SM, Kim K, Nowosielska A, Dauphin A, Yurkovetskiy L, Diehl WE, Luban J. Nat Commun. 2018 Dec 13;9(1):5305. doi: 10.1038/s41467-018-07753-2. PubMed 30546110.
Backbone
  Vector backbone: pSC101
  Vector type: Lentiviral
Growth in bacteria
  Bacterial resistance: Kanamycin, 50 μg/mL
  Growth temperature: 30°C
  Growth strain: NEB Stable
  Copy number: Low Copy
Gene/Insert
  Gene/Insert name: NL4-3
  Cloning method: Restriction Enzyme; 5′ cloning site unknown (unknown if destroyed); 3′ cloning site unknown (unknown if destroyed)
  Sequencing primers: 5′ unknown
Terms and licenses: Academic/Nonprofit Terms; Industry Terms: Not Available to Industry
How to cite: pSC101 NL4-3 envFS Δrev ΔRRE RTEm26CTE was a gift from Jeremy Luban (Addgene plasmid # 101351 ; http://n2t.net/addgene:101351 ; RRID:Addgene_101351)
